Addgene plasmid #127595: pIgnaviCas9
Purpose: Expresses IgnaviCas9 in E. coli
Depositing lab: Stephen Quake. Depositing organization: Stanford University. Publication: Nucleic acid cleavage with a hyperthermophilic Cas9 from an uncultured Ignavibacterium. Schmidt ST, Yu FB, Blainey PC, May AP, Quake SR. Proc Natl Acad Sci U S A. 2019 Oct 28. pii: 1904273116. doi: 10.1073/pnas.1904273116. PubMed 31659048.
Backbone
  Vector backbone: pMJ806
  Backbone manufacturer: Addgene plasmid # 39312
  Backbone size w/o insert (bp): 6545
  Total vector size (bp): 10266
  Vector type: Bacterial Expression
Growth in bacteria
  Bacterial resistance: Kanamycin, 50 μg/mL
  Growth temperature: 37°C
  Growth strain: DH5alpha
  Growth instructions: Use BL21 bacterial cells for protein expression.
  Copy number: Unknown
Gene/Insert
  Gene/Insert name: IgnaviCas9
  Species: Bacterium from Ignavibacteriae phylum
  Insert size (bp): 3720
  Promoter: T7 promoter
  Tag / fusion protein: 6xHis Tag (N terminal on backbone); Maltose binding protein (N terminal on backbone)
  Cloning method: Restriction Enzyme; 5′ cloning site SpeI (not destroyed); 3′ cloning site AgeI (not destroyed)
  Sequencing primers: 5′ acaacactagtgaaaacctgtatttccagggagcagcctcgATGAAAAAAGTATTAGGATTAGATCTTGGAGTATCTTCAAT; 3′ ttaaccggtatcaacttttcgtttctttttaggatcctcaacttttcgttttttcttaggtgacccTTTATTATTAGTAATAATTTCTCCCAAACAATTAATTAA
Terms and licenses: Academic/Nonprofit Terms; Industry Terms: Not Available to Industry
How to cite: pIgnaviCas9 was a gift from Stephen Quake (Addgene plasmid # 127595 ; http://n2t.net/addgene:127595 ; RRID:Addgene_127595)
