[The description below was written by a language model from this plasmid's Addgene catalogue record and the feature table of its GenBank file.]
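Description:
pIgnaviCas9 is a bacterial expression plasmid built on the pMJ806 backbone for producing IgnaviCas9, a Cas9 from an uncultured bacterium of the Ignavibacteriae phylum that the associated publication describes as hyperthermophilic. It is propagated in E. coli under kanamycin selection (aph(3')-Ia). Replication relies on a ColE1/pBR322-type origin accompanied by the bom region and the rop gene, which tends to restrain copy number; the catalogue lists copy number as unknown. An f1 phage origin is also present. The catalogue gives a total size of about 10.3 kb, slightly larger than the 10,232 bp sequence record.

Expression follows a pET-style arrangement. A T7 promoter with an adjacent lac operator and the T7 gene 10 ribosome binding site drives the open reading frame, and a plasmid-borne lacI gene under its own promoter supplies repressor. Transcription is therefore held off until induction with IPTG in a host providing T7 RNA polymerase; the record names BL21 cells for protein expression. The encoded fusion begins with a 6xHis tag and a signal-sequence-free, cytosolic maltose binding protein, followed by a TEV protease site that allows the tags to be removed after affinity purification. The roughly 3.7 kb IgnaviCas9 coding region, cloned between SpeI and AgeI, is not itself annotated in the feature table but corresponds to the gap between the TEV site and a downstream SV40 nuclear localization signal. A second 6xHis sequence is annotated before the T7 terminator, though the record does not show whether it lies in frame with the protein. The plasmid is intended for recombinant production and purification of IgnaviCas9, for example for studies of nucleic acid cleavage.
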