LOCUS       Exported 10232 bp ds-DNA circular SYN 12-MAY-2021
DEFINITION  Expresses IgnaviCas9 in E. coli.
ACCESSION   .
VERSION     .
KEYWORDS    pIgnaviCas9
SOURCE      synthetic DNA construct
  ORGANISM  synthetic DNA construct
REFERENCE   1 (bases 1 to 10232)
  AUTHORS   Schmidt ST, Yu FB, Blainey PC, May AP, Quake SR
  TITLE     Nucleic acid cleavage with a hyperthermophilic Cas9 from an
            uncultured Ignavibacterium.
  JOURNAL   Proc Natl Acad Sci U S A. 2019 Oct 28. pii: 1904273116. doi:
            10.1073/pnas.1904273116.
  PUBMED    31659048
REFERENCE   2 (bases 1 to 10232)
  AUTHORS   .
  TITLE     Direct Submission
  JOURNAL   Exported May 12, 2021 from SnapGene Server 1.1.58
            http://www.snapgene.com
FEATURES             Location/Qualifiers
     source          1..10232
                     /organism="synthetic DNA construct"
                     /mol_type="other DNA"
     primer_bind     61..80
                     /label=T7
                     /note="T7 promoter, forward primer"
     promoter        61..79
                     /label=T7 promoter
                     /note="promoter for bacteriophage T7 RNA polymerase"
     protein_bind    80..104
                     /label=lac operator
                     /bound_moiety="lac repressor encoded by lacI"
                     /note="The lac repressor binds to the lac operator to
                     inhibit transcription in E. coli. This inhibition can be
                     relieved by adding lactose or
                     isopropyl-beta-D-thiogalactopyranoside (IPTG)."
     RBS             119..141
                     /note="efficient ribosome binding site from bacteriophage
                     T7 gene 10 (Olins and Rangwala, 1989)"
     CDS             152..169
                     /codon_start=1
                     /product="6xHis affinity tag"
                     /label=6xHis
                     /translation="HHHHHH"
     CDS             173..1270
                     /codon_start=1
                     /gene="malE (mutated)"
                     /product="maltose binding protein from E. coli"
                     /label=MBP
                     /note="This version of the gene does not encode a signal
                     sequence, so MBP will remain in the cytosol."
                     /translation="KIEEGKLVIWINGDKGYNGLAEVGKKFEKDTGIKVTVEHPDKLEE
                     KFPQVAATGDGPDIIFWAHDRFGGYAQSGLLAEITPDKAFQDKLYPFTWDAVRYNGKLI
                     AYPIAVEALSLIYNKDLLPNPPKTWEEIPALDKELKAKGKSALMFNLQEPYFTWPLIAA
                     DGGYAFKYENGKYDIKDVGVDNAGAKAGLTFLVDLIKNKHMNADTDYSIAEAAFNKGET
                     AMTINGPWAWSNIDTSKVNYGVTVLPTFKGQPSKPFVGVLSAGINAASPNKELAKEFLE
                     NYLLTDEGLEAVNKDKPLGAVALKSYEEELAKDPRIAATMENAQKGEIMPNIPQMSAFW
                     YAVRTAVINAASGRQTVDEALKDAQT"
     primer_bind     1244..1267
                     /label=MBP-F
                     /note="Maltose binding protein, forward primer"
     CDS             1301..1321
                     /codon_start=1
                     /product="tobacco etch virus (TEV) protease recognition and
                     cleavage site"
                     /label=TEV site
                     /translation="ENLYFQG"
     CDS             5060..5080
                     /codon_start=1
                     /product="nuclear localization signal of SV40 (simian virus
                     40) large T antigen"
                     /label=SV40 NLS
                     /translation="PKKKRKV"
     CDS             5157..5174
                     /codon_start=1
                     /product="6xHis affinity tag"
                     /label=6xHis
                     /translation="HHHHHH"
     primer_bind     complement(5227..5245)
                     /label=T7 Term
                     /note="T7 terminator, reverse primer"
     terminator      5241..5288
                     /label=T7 terminator
                     /note="transcription terminator for bacteriophage T7 RNA
                     polymerase"
     rep_origin      5325..5780
                     /direction=RIGHT
                     /label=f1 ori
                     /note="f1 bacteriophage origin of replication; arrow
                     indicates direction of (+) strand synthesis"
     primer_bind     complement(5412..5431)
                     /label=F1ori-R
                     /note="F1 origin, reverse primer"
     primer_bind     5622..5643
                     /label=F1ori-F
                     /note="F1 origin, forward primer"
     CDS             complement(5872..6687)
                     /codon_start=1
                     /gene="aph(3')-Ia"
                     /product="aminoglycoside phosphotransferase"
                     /label=KanR
                     /note="confers resistance to kanamycin in bacteria or G418
                     (Geneticin(R)) in eukaryotes"
                     /translation="MSHIQRETSCSRPRLNSNMDADLYGYKWARDNVGQSGATIYRLYG
                     KPDAPELFLKHGKGSVANDVTDEMVRLNWLTEFMPLPTIKHFIRTPDDAWLLTTAIPGK
                     TAFQVLEEYPDSGENIVDALAVFLRRLHSIPVCNCPFNSDRVFRLAQAQSRMNNGLVDA
                     SDFDDERNGWPVEQVWKEMHKLLPFSPDSVVTHGDFSLDNLIFDEGKLIGCIDVGRVGI
                     ADRYQDLAILWNCLGEFSPSLQKRLFQKYGIDNPDMNKLQFHLMLDEFF"
     primer_bind     6595..6614
                     /label=Kan-R
                     /note="Kanamycin resistance gene, reverse primer"
     primer_bind     6679..6698
                     /label=pENTR-R
                     /note="pENTR vectors, reverse primer"
     rep_origin      6809..7397
                     /direction=RIGHT
                     /label=ori
                     /note="high-copy-number ColE1/pMB1/pBR322/pUC origin of
                     replication"
     primer_bind     7298..7317
                     /label=pBR322ori-F
                     /note="pBR322 origin, forward primer"
     primer_bind     7551..7568
                     /label=L4440
                     /note="L4440 vector, forward primer"
     misc_feature    7583..7722
                     /label=bom
                     /note="basis of mobility region from pBR322"
     primer_bind     complement(7648..7667)
                     /label=pRS-marker
                     /note="pRS vectors, use to sequence yeast selectable
                     marker"
     primer_bind     7808..7830
                     /label=pGEX 3'
                     /note="pGEX vectors, reverse primer"
     CDS             complement(7824..8015)
                     /codon_start=1
                     /gene="rop"
                     /product="Rop protein, which maintains plasmids at low copy
                     number"
                     /label=rop
                     /translation="MTKQEKTALNMARFIRSQTLTLLEKLNELDADEQADICESLHDHA
                     DELYRSCLARFGDDGENL"
     CDS             complement(8824..9906)
                     /codon_start=1
                     /gene="lacI"
                     /product="lac repressor"
                     /label=lacI
                     /note="The lac repressor binds to the lac operator to
                     inhibit transcription in E. coli. This inhibition can be
                     relieved by adding lactose or
                     isopropyl-beta-D-thiogalactopyranoside (IPTG)."
                     /translation="MKPVTLYDVAEYAGVSYQTVSRVVNQASHVSAKTREKVEAAMAEL
                     NYIPNRVAQQLAGKQSLLIGVATSSLALHAPSQIVAAIKSRADQLGASVVVSMVERSGV
                     EACKAAVHNLLAQRVSGLIINYPLDDQDAIAVEAACTNVPALFLDVSDQTPINSIIFSH
                     EDGTRLGVEHLVALGHQQIALLAGPLSSVSARLRLAGWHKYLTRNQIQPIAEREGDWSA
                     MSGFQQTMQMLNEGIVPTAMLVANDQMALGAMRAITESGLRVGADISVVGYDDTEDSSC
                     YIPPLTTIKQDFRLLGQTSVDRLLQLSQGQAVKGNQLLPVSLVKRKTTLAPNTQTASPR
                     ALADSLMQLARQVSRLESGQ"
     primer_bind     9868..9887
                     /label=LacI-R
                     /note="LacI, reverse primer"
     promoter        complement(9907..9984)
                     /gene="lacI"
                     /label=lacI promoter
     primer_bind     10190..10209
                     /label=pBRrevBam
                     /note="pBR322 vectors, tet region, downstream of BamHI,
                     reverse primer"
ORIGIN
        1 ccggtgatgc cggccacgat gcgtccggcg tagaggatcg agatctcgat cccgcgaaat
       61 taatacgact cactataggg gaattgtgag cggataacaa ttcccctcta gaaataattt
      121 tgtttaactt taagaaggag atatacatat gcaccatcac catcaccatg gaaaaatcga
      181 agaaggtaaa ctggtaatct ggattaacgg cgataaaggc tataacggtc tcgctgaagt
      241 cggtaagaaa ttcgagaaag ataccggaat taaagtcacc gttgagcatc cggataaact
      301 ggaagagaaa ttcccacagg ttgcggcaac tggcgatggc cctgacatta tcttctgggc
      361 acacgaccgc tttggtggct acgctcaatc tggcctgttg gctgaaatca ccccggacaa
      421 agcgttccag gacaagctgt atccgtttac ctgggatgcc gtacgttaca acggcaagct
      481 gattgcttac ccgatcgctg ttgaagcgtt atcgctgatt tataacaaag atctgctgcc
      541 gaacccgcca aaaacctggg aagagatccc ggcgctggat aaagaactga aagcgaaagg
      601 taagagcgcg ctgatgttca acctgcaaga accgtacttc acctggccgc tgattgctgc
      661 tgacgggggt tatgcgttca agtatgaaaa cggcaagtac gacattaaag acgtgggcgt
      721 ggataacgct ggcgcgaaag cgggtctgac cttcctggtt gacctgatta aaaacaaaca
      781 catgaatgca gacaccgatt actccatcgc agaagctgcc tttaataaag gcgaaacagc
      841 gatgaccatc aacggcccgt gggcatggtc caacatcgac accagcaaag tgaattatgg
      901 tgtaacggta ctgccgacct tcaagggtca accatccaaa ccgttcgttg gcgtgctgag
      961 cgcaggtatt aacgccgcca gtccgaacaa agagctggca aaagagttcc tcgaaaacta
     1021 tctgctgact gatgaaggtc tggaagcggt taataaagac aaaccgctgg gtgccgtagc
     1081 gctgaagtct tacgaggaag agttggcgaa agatccacgt attgccgcca ctatggaaaa
     1141 cgcccagaaa ggtgaaatca tgccgaacat cccgcagatg tccgctttct ggtatgccgt
     1201 gcgtactgcg gtgatcaacg ccgccagcgg tcgtcagact gtcgatgaag ccctgaaaga
     1261 cgcgcagact aattcgagct cgaacaacaa caacactagt gaaaacctgt atttccaggg
     1321 agcagcctcg atgaaaaaag tattaggatt agatcttgga gtatcttcaa taggctgggc
     1381 tttaattgac gaagatgata gaaaaataat gggcatgggt agtagaataa taccattaac
     1441 aactgatgat aaagacgagt ttacaaaagg caatacgatt tctaagaatc agcaacgaac
     1501 aattaaaaga actcaaagaa aaggatacga tcgttatcaa ttaagaaggc agaatttagt
     1561 tttcgtgttg aaacaaaata atatgatgcc tgatattgaa ttagtaaatc ttccaaaact
     1621 tgaattatgg aaactaagaa gtgatgcggt taataaaaaa atatctttga aagaattagg
     1681 cagaatccta cttcacttaa atcaaaaaag aggttataaa agtagcagaa gtgaatcaaa
     1741 tttggataag aaagataccg aatatgtagc aacagtaaaa aacagatatg aaagcctaaa
     1801 agaaattggt ttaacaatag gacagaaatt ttttgaggaa ttatccaaaa acaattttta
     1861 cagaataaaa gaacaggttt acccaagaga agcatatgtt gaagagtata ataaaataat
     1921 gaagcatcaa caaaaacatt atccagaaaa tatttcggaa gaattaatta ataaaataag
     1981 agacgaaata atttactatc aacgaaaact aaaatcgcaa aagggattgg tgtctgtttg
     2041 cgagtttgaa ggattttgga taaagctaaa ttcaaatgga aaagaaaaag atttatttgt
     2101 tggtccaaaa gtaactccta aaagttcacc attattccag gtaagtagaa tttgggaaac
     2161 tatcaataac atatcaatta aaagaaagac tggtgaatcc attgaaatta cactggataa
     2221 aaagaaagaa atttttgctt atatggataa aaatgaaaaa ttaagctatc cagaattatt
     2281 aaaaatttta gggcttaaaa aagatgacgt atatggaaac aagaatttaa caaatgggtt
     2341 gctgggcaac aaaataaaaa cagaaatgat gaagtgtatt tcagatattg ataagtattc
     2401 tgatttattc cgattagaac ttgaaataaa agaattcgat gaagaggttt atttatatga
     2461 tagaacaacc ggagaaataa taaattcaaa gaaaaaaaag aatataatag cagcaataga
     2521 agaccaacca ttttacaagc tttggcatgt tgtttattca atacccgata aagaaacttg
     2581 tcaaaaaata cttatgtcaa aatttggcat acaggaagaa gacgctgcta aattagcaac
     2641 acttgatttt actaaacttg gtttttcgaa caaatcccac cgtgcaatta ggaaaatgct
     2701 tccttatcta atggaagggg ataacgatta tatggcccgt tgttatgcgg gttatcatca
     2761 cacaacaaca attacaaaac aagaaaactt ccaaagaaaa ctgttagata aattaaaaaa
     2821 cttagaaaaa aatagcctgc gccagccgat agttgaaaaa attctaaatc agatgataaa
     2881 tgttgtaaat gcaattatag acaaatatgg gaaaccggat gaaattagaa ttgaactagc
     2941 cagagaatta aaacagagta gagaagaaag aaatgaagca tatagaaaca tgaatgaacg
     3001 agaacgtgaa aataaaataa ttgaaaaaga gctttctgaa tttggacttc gtgcaacacg
     3061 aaacaatatt atcaaatgga gattatatca cgaaattagc aacgaagaaa agaaacaaaa
     3121 tgcaatttgc atttattgtg gcaaaccaat ttcctttact gctgcaatat taggtgaaga
     3181 agttgaagtt gaacacataa taccaaggtc aaggttattt gacgattctc aaagcaataa
     3241 aacactggca catagaaaat gcaatgcaga taagaaagac caaacagctt atgactttat
     3301 gcgttcaaaa tctgatactg aatttaatga ttacgttgag cgaattaata ccctttataa
     3361 aaatcatgta attggaaaaa cgaaaagaga taaactttta atgtctgaag aaaaaattcc
     3421 tatggatttt attgacagac aattaagaca aacacaatac atctctaaaa aagcattaga
     3481 gcttcttcag aatatctgtt ataatgtgtg ggcaacaagc ggaaatgtga ccgccgagtt
     3541 gcgccatata tggggatggg atgaagtgct tgaaaatctt caattaccta agtatagaga
     3601 aagtggatta atagaaatta ttgaagttgg agataaagat aataaacaaa aaaaggaaaa
     3661 gataattgga tggaccaaaa gagacgatca tagacatcat gcaattgatg ctcttaccat
     3721 cgcatgtacc aaacaaggat ttatccaacg ctttaataga ttaaatagtg ggaaagtacg
     3781 aaacgatatg cttcaggaaa ttgaaaacgc caaacagaat tacgataaaa gaaaaaatct
     3841 tttggagaac tatattcttt cttacagacc atttacaaca aaggaagttg aaagagaggc
     3901 tgagaaaata cttgtatcat tcaaagccgg caaaaaggtt gcatctacag gcaaaagaaa
     3961 aattaaaaaa gatggcaaaa aaataatcgc tcaaactggt attattattc caagaggacc
     4021 attaagtgaa gaaagtgtct atggaaaaat aaaagtaatt gagaaggaaa aaccgttaaa
     4081 atatttattt gaaaatccac acctcatatt taaaccaaat ataaaagcac ttgtagaaga
     4141 aagactttac aaaaacaata acgaccctaa aagtgctata gcttcattaa aaaaagaacc
     4201 tatttatctt gacaaagaga aaacaataaa attggaatac ggaacatgtt ataaagaaga
     4261 agttgttata aaaaaaccac tacaagcttt gaacgagaag caagtagagg atattgttga
     4321 ccctataata aaacaaaaga ttaaggatcg actggttaaa tttggtggca aagccaaaga
     4381 agcatttaag gatttagaaa acgaacctat ttggtatgat gaggaaaaaa gaattccaat
     4441 aaagaatgtt cgatggttta caggactttc agcaattgaa cctataagca aggatgagac
     4501 cggaaaagaa attggatttg tcaaacctgg caataatcat catcttgcaa tatacattga
     4561 tgaagaaggg aaaaaacaac ttagtatatg ttcattttgg catgctgtag aaagaaagaa
     4621 atatgggttg cctgttataa taaaaaatcc gtcagaggtt gttgatttta tacttgcgga
     4681 ggaaaatgaa gataaatatc cagaaagttt tctagaaaaa ttacccgctg ggaaatggac
     4741 atttaaagaa agctttcaac aaaacgagat gtttgtactt ggaataagca aagaagcatt
     4801 tgaagaagcc atttcgagaa atgattatag cttcttaagt aattacttat atcgtgttca
     4861 aaagattgca atgataggca aacaaccaaa tattgttttt agacatcatc tcgaaactca
     4921 gcttaaggat gacgcatacg ctaaaaaaag taatcgcttt tatttaatac aaagtatcgg
     4981 ggcattagaa tcattatatc caataaaaat tttaattaat tgtttgggag aaattattac
     5041 taataataaa taagggtcac ctaagaaaaa acgaaaagtt gagaccggtt aacgaggccg
     5101 gtgctttgca ggatccgaat tcgagctccg tcgacaagct tgcggccgca ctcgagcacc
     5161 accaccacca ccactgagat ccggctgcta acaaagcccg aaaggaagct gagttggctg
     5221 ctgccaccgc tgagcaataa ctagcataac cccttggggc ctctaaacgg gtcttgaggg
     5281 gttttttgct gaaaggagga actatatccg gattggcgaa tgggnnnnnn nnnnnnnnnn
     5341 nnnnnnnnnn nnnnnnnnnn nnnnnnnnnn nnnnnnnnnn nnnnnnnnnn nnnnnnnnnn
     5401 nnnnnnnnnn nnnnnnnnnn nnnnnnnnnn nnnnnnnnnn nnnnnnnncn nnnnnnnnnn
     5461 nnnnnnnnnn nnnnnnnnnn nnnnnnnnnn nnnnnnnnnn nnnnnnnnnn nnnnnnnnnn
     5521 nnnnnnnnnn nnnnnnnnnn annnnnnnnn nnnnnnnnnn nnnnnnnnnn nnnnnnnnnn
     5581 nnnnnnnnnn cctttgacgt tggagtccac gttctttaat agtggactct tgttccaaac
     5641 tggaacaaca ctcaacccta tctcggtcta ttcttttgat ttataaggga ttttgccgat
     5701 ttcggcctat tggttaaaaa atgagctgat ttaacaaaaa tttaacgcga attttaacaa
     5761 aatattaacg cttacaattt aggtggcact tttcggggaa atgtgcgcgg aacccctatt
     5821 tgtttatttt tctaaataca ttcaaatatg tatccgctca tgaattaatt cttagaaaaa
     5881 ctcatcgagc atcaaatgaa actgcaattt attcatatca ggattatcaa taccatattt
     5941 ttgaaaaagc cgtttctgta atgaaggaga aaactcaccg aggcagttcc ataggatggc
     6001 aagatcctgg tatcggtctg cgattccgac tcgtccaaca tcaatacaac ctattaattt
     6061 cccctcgtca aaaataaggt tatcaagtga gaaatcacca tgagtgacga ctgaatccgg
     6121 tgagaatggc aaaagtttat gcatttcttt ccagacttgt tcaacaggcc agccattacg
     6181 ctcgtcatca aaatcactcg catcaaccaa accgttattc attcgtgatt gcgcctgagc
     6241 gagacgaaat acgcgatcgc tgttaaaagg acaattacaa acaggaatcg aatgcaaccg
     6301 gcgcaggaac actgccagcg catcaacaat attttcacct gaatcaggat attcttctaa
     6361 tacctggaat gctgttttcc cggggatcgc agtggtgagt aaccatgcat catcaggagt
     6421 acggataaaa tgcttgatgg tcggaagagg cataaattcc gtcagccagt ttagtctgac
     6481 catctcatct gtaacatcat tggcaacgct acctttgcca tgtttcagaa acaactctgg
     6541 cgcatcgggc ttcccataca atcgatagat tgtcgcacct gattgcccga cattatcgcg
     6601 agcccattta tacccatata aatcagcatc catgttggaa tttaatcgcg gcctagagca
     6661 agacgtttcc cgttgaatat ggctcataac accccttgta ttactgttta tgtaagcaga
     6721 cagttttatt gttcatgacc aaaatccctt aacgtgagtt ttcgttccac tgagcgtcag
     6781 accccgtaga aaagatcaaa ggatcttctt gagatccttt ttttctgcgc gtaatctgct
     6841 gcttgcaaac aaaaaaacca ccgctaccag cggtggtttg tttgccggat caagagctac
     6901 caactctttt tccgaaggta actggcttca gcagagcgca gataccaaat actgtccttc
     6961 tagtgtagcc gtagttaggc caccacttca agaactctgt agcaccgcct acatacctcg
     7021 ctctgctaat cctgttacca gtggctgctg ccagtggcga taagtcgtgt cttaccgggt
     7081 tggactcaag acgatagtta ccggataagg cgcagcggtc gggctgaacg gggggttcgt
     7141 gcacacagcc cagcttggag cgaacgacct acaccgaact gagataccta cagcgtgagc
     7201 tatgagaaag cgccacgctt cccgaaggga gaaaggcgga caggtatccg gtaagcggca
     7261 gggtcggaac aggagagcgc acgagggagc ttccaggggg aaacgcctgg tatctttata
     7321 gtcctgtcgg gtttcgccac ctctgacttg agcgtcgatt tttgtgatgc tcgtcagggg
     7381 ggcggagcct atggaaaaac gccagcaacg cggccttttt acggttcctg gccttttgct
     7441 ggccttttgc tcacatgttc tttcctgcgt tatcccctga ttctgtggat aaccgtatta
     7501 ccgcctttga gtgagctgat accgctcgcc gcagccgaac gaccgagcgc agcgagtcag
     7561 tgagcgagga agcggaagag cgcctgatgc ggtattttct ccttacgcat ctgtgcggta
     7621 tttcacaccg caatggtgca ctctcagtac aatctgctct gatgccgcat agttaagcca
     7681 gtatacactc cgctatcgct acgtgactgg gtcatggctg cgccccgaca cccgccaaca
     7741 cccgctgacg cgccctgacg ggcttgtctg ctcccggcat ccgcttacag acaagctgtg
     7801 accgtctccg ggagctgcat gtgtcagagg ttttcaccgt catcaccgaa acgcgcgagg
     7861 cagctgcggt aaagctcatc agcgtggtcg tgaagcgatt cacagatgtc tgcctgttca
     7921 tccgcgtcca gctcgttgag tttctccaga agcgttaatg tctggcttct gataaagcgg
     7981 gccatgttaa gggcggtttt ttcctgtttg gtcactgatg cctccgtgta agggggattt
     8041 ctgttcatgg gggtaatgat accgatgaaa cgagagagga tgctcacgat acgggttact
     8101 gatgatgaac atgcccggtt actggaacgt tgtgagggta aacaactggc ggtatggatg
     8161 cggcgggacc agagaaaaat cactcagggt caatgccagc gcttcgttaa tacagatgta
     8221 ggtgttccac agggtagcca gcagcatcct gcgatgcaga tccggaacat aatggtgcag
     8281 ggcgctgact tccgcgtttc cagactttac gaaacacgga aaccgaagac cattcatgtt
     8341 gttgctcagg tcgcagacgt tttgcagcag cagtcgcttc acgttcgctc gcgtatcggt
     8401 gattcattct gctaaccagt aaggcaaccc cgccagccta gccgggtcct caacgacagg
     8461 agcacgatca tgcgcacccg tggggccgcc atgccggcga taatggcctg cttctcgccg
     8521 aaacgtttgg tggcgggacc agtgacgaag gcttgagcga gggcgtgcaa gattccgaat
     8581 accgcaagcg acaggccgat catcgtcgcg ctccagcgaa agcggtcctc gccgaaaatg
     8641 acccagagcg ctgccggcac ctgtcctacg agttgcatga taaagaagac agtcataagt
     8701 gcggcgacga tagtcatgcc ccgcgcccac cggaaggagc tgactgggtt gaaggctctc
     8761 aagggcatcg gtcgagatcc cggtgcctaa tgagtgagct aacttacatt aattgcgttg
     8821 cgctcactgc ccgctttcca gtcgggaaac ctgtcgtgcc agctgcatta atgaatcggc
     8881 caacgcgcgg ggagaggcgg tttgcgtatt gggcgccagg gtggtttttc ttttcaccag
     8941 tgagacgggc aacagctgat tgcccttcac cgcctggccc tgagagagtt gcagcaagcg
     9001 gtccacgctg gtttgcccca gcaggcgaaa atcctgtttg atggtggtta acggcgggat
     9061 ataacatgag ctgtcttcgg tatcgtcgta tcccactacc gagatatccg caccaacgcg
     9121 cagcccggac tcggtaatgg cgcgcattgc gcccagcgcc atctgatcgt tggcaaccag
     9181 catcgcagtg ggaacgatgc cctcattcag catttgcatg gtttgttgaa aaccggacat
     9241 ggcactccag tcgccttccc gttccgctat cggctgaatt tgattgcgag tgagatattt
     9301 atgccagcca gccagacgca gacgcgccga gacagaactt aatgggcccg ctaacagcgc
     9361 gatttgctgg tgacccaatg cgaccagatg ctccacgccc agtcgcgtac cgtcttcatg
     9421 ggagaaaata atactgttga tgggtgtctg gtcagagaca tcaagaaata acgccggaac
     9481 attagtgcag gcagcttcca cagcaatggc atcctggtca tccagcggat agttaatgat
     9541 cagcccactg acgcgttgcg cgagaagatt gtgcaccgcc gctttacagg cttcgacgcc
     9601 gcttcgttct accatcgaca ccaccacgct ggcacccagt tgatcggcgc gagatttaat
     9661 cgccgcgaca atttgcgacg gcgcgtgcag ggccagactg gaggtggcaa cgccaatcag
     9721 caacgactgt ttgcccgcca gttgttgtgc cacgcggttg ggaatgtaat tcagctccgc
     9781 catcgccgct tccacttttt cccgcgtttt cgcagaaacg tggctggcct ggttcaccac
     9841 gcgggaaacg gtctgataag agacaccggc atactctgcg acatcgtata acgttactgg
     9901 tttcacattc accaccctga attgactctc ttccgggcgc tatcatgcca taccgcgaaa
     9961 ggttttgcgc cattcgatgg tgtccgggat ctcgacgctc tcccttatgc gactcctgca
    10021 ttaggaagca gcccagtagt aggttgaggc cgttgagcac cgccgccgca aggaatggtg
    10081 catgcaagga gatggcgccc aacagtcccc cggccacggg gcctgccacc atacccacgc
    10141 cgaaacaagc gctcatgagc ccgaagtggc gagcccgatc ttccccatcg gtgatgtcgg
    10201 cgatataggc gccagcaacc gcacctgtgg cg
//
